Addgene plasmid #158264: pLKO_NWS.V5.C_NGFR
Purpose: Protein Barcode (Pro-Code) for vector/cell tracking. Contains U6 trRNA cassette for sgRNA cloning. Enables phenotypic CRISPR screens at a single cell resolution (using cytometry).
Depositing lab: Brian Brown. Depositing organization: Icahn School of Medicine at Mount Sinai. Publication: Protein Barcodes Enable High-Dimensional Single-Cell CRISPR Screens. Wroblewska A, Dhainaut M, Ben-Zvi B, Rose SA, Park ES, Amir ED, Bektesevic A, Baccarini A, Merad M, Rahman AH, Brown BD. Cell. 2018 Nov 1;175(4):1141-1155.e16. doi: 10.1016/j.cell.2018.09.022. Epub 2018 Oct 18. PubMed 30343902.
Backbone
  Vector backbone: pLKO
  Backbone size w/o insert (bp): 9000
  Vector type: Lentiviral, CRISPR
Growth in bacteria
  Bacterial resistance: Ampicillin, 100 μg/mL
  Growth temperature: 37°C
  Growth strain: NEB Stable
  Copy number: High Copy
Gene/Insert
  Gene/Insert name: Pro-Code Tagged human dNGFR
  Species: H. sapiens (human)
  Insert size (bp): 1000
  Mutation: Truncation of the signaling domain
  Entrez Gene: NGFR (a.k.a. CD271, Gp80-LNGFR, TNFRSF16, p75(NTR), p75NTR)
  Promoter: EF1a
  Tag / fusion protein: NWS.V5.C (N terminal on insert)
  Cloning method: Restriction Enzyme; 5′ cloning site Unknown (unknown if destroyed)
  Sequencing primers: 5′ cctttttgagtttggatcttggttcat
Terms and licenses: Academic/Nonprofit Terms; Industry Terms: Not Available to Industry
How to cite: pLKO_NWS.V5.C_NGFR was a gift from Brian Brown (Addgene plasmid # 158264 ; http://n2t.net/addgene:158264 ; RRID:Addgene_158264)
