[The description below was written by a language model from this plasmid's Addgene catalogue record and pLannotate feature annotations shown in this document.]
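Description:
pLKO_NWS.V5.C_NGFR is a lentiviral CRISPR vector on the pLKO backbone that combines an sgRNA expression cassette with a protein barcode ("Pro-Code") reporter. It is propagated in E. coli through a high-copy ColE1/pUC-type origin with ampicillin selection (AmpR), and also carries an f1 origin and an SV40 origin. The viral framework is of the third-generation type. An RSV promoter fused to a truncated HIV-1 5' LTR drives genomic RNA production, followed by the Ψ packaging signal with a gag fragment, the RRE for Rev-dependent nuclear export, and a cPPT/CTS. A WPRE and a truncated downstream LTR, followed by an SV40 poly(A) signal, close the transfer cassette. No mammalian drug-resistance marker is annotated.

Two expression units sit between the LTRs. A human U6 Pol III promoter precedes the S. pyogenes Cas9 guide RNA scaffold, with a short gap between them where a guide sequence is cloned. No Cas9 is annotated in the vector, so the nuclease must come from elsewhere. Downstream, the EF-1α promoter drives human NGFR truncated to remove its signalling domain (dNGFR), giving an inert cell-surface scaffold. According to the catalogue entry, it carries the N-terminal epitope combination NWS.V5.C, although the feature table does not annotate these tags separately. This particular set of epitopes forms the Pro-Code, which can be read with antibodies by cytometry. Pairing each sgRNA with a distinct Pro-Code vector allows transduced cells to be tracked and the perturbation in each cell identified. This enables pooled phenotypic CRISPR screens at single-cell resolution.
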