Features (pLannotate 1.2.2; 29 found; start..end, strand, type, name):
     50..290     +  promoter       U6 promoter: RNA polymerase III promoter for human U6 snRNA
    317..392     +  misc_RNA       gRNA scaffold: guide RNA scaffold for the Streptococcus pyogenes CRISPR/Cas9 system
    440..557     +  misc_feature   cPPT/CTS: central polypurine tract and central termination sequence of HIV-1
    624..690     +  CDS            small t antigen (fragment): SV40 (simian virus 40) small t antigen
    697..1875    +  promoter       EF-1α promoter: strong constitutive promoter for human elongation factor EF-1α
   1892..1917    +  misc_feature   MCS (fragment): multiple cloning site
   1930..2898    +  CDS            NGFR (fragment): TNR16_HUMAN - Also known as TNFRSF16. Experimental evidence at protein level: Swiss-Prot protein existence level 1. Low affinity receptor which can bind to NGF, BDNF, NTF3, and NTF4. Forms a heterodimeric receptor with SORCS2 that binds the precursor forms of NGF, BDNF and NTF3 with high affinity, and has much lower affinity for mature NGF and BDNF (PubMed:24908487). Plays an important role in differentiation and survival of specific neuronal populations during development (By similarity). Can mediate cell survival as well as cell death of neural cells. Plays a role in the inactivation of RHOA
   2929..3517    +  misc_feature   WPRE: woodchuck hepatitis virus posttranscriptional regulatory element
   3522..3659    +  CDS            nef (fragment): NEF_HV1LA - Experimental evidence at protein level: Swiss-Prot protein existence level 1. Extracellular Nef protein targets CD4(+) T-lymphocytes for apoptosis by interacting with CXCR4 surface receptors. From Human immunodeficiency virus type 1 group M subtype B (isolate Lai) (HIV-1).
   3645..3825    +  LTR            5' LTR (truncated): truncated 5' long terminal repeat (LTR) from HIV-1
   3897..4018    +  polyA_signal   SV40 poly(A) signal: SV40 polyadenylation signal
   4058..4193    +  rep_origin     SV40 ori: SV40 origin of replication
   4214..4232    -  promoter       T7 promoter: promoter for bacteriophage T7 RNA polymerase
   4240..4395    +  CDS            lacZα (fragment): LacZα fragment of β-galactosidase; lacZ fragment
   4400..4828    +  rep_origin     f1 ori (sequence partly withheld): f1 bacteriophage origin of replication; arrow indicates direction of (+) strand synthesis
   4881..4985    +  promoter       AmpR promoter: bla
   4986..5846    +  CDS            AmpR: β-lactamase; bla; confers resistance to ampicillin, carbenicillin, and related antibiotics
   6017..6605    +  rep_origin     ori: high-copy-number ColE1/pMB1/pBR322/pUC origin of replication
   6788..6880    +  CDS            lacI (fragment): lac repressor; lacI; The lac repressor binds to the lac operator to inhibit transcription in E. coli. This inhibition can be relieved by adding lactose or isopropyl-β-D-thiogalactopyranoside (IPTG).
   6893..6914    +  protein_bind   CAP binding site: CAP binding activates transcription in the presence of cAMP. E. coli catabolite activator protein
   6929..6959    +  promoter       lac promoter: promoter for the E. coli lac operon
   6967..6983    +  protein_bind   lac operator: The lac repressor binds to the lac operator to inhibit transcription in E. coli. This inhibition can be relieved by adding lactose or isopropyl-β-D-thiogalactopyranoside (IPTG). lac repressor encoded by lacI
   7028..7046    +  promoter       T3 promoter: promoter for bacteriophage T3 RNA polymerase
   7074..7300    +  promoter       RSV promoter: Rous sarcoma virus enhancer/promoter
   7301..7481    +  LTR            5' LTR (truncated): truncated 5' long terminal repeat (LTR) from HIV-1
   7528..7653    +  misc_feature   HIV-1 Ψ: packaging signal of human immunodeficiency virus type 1
   7637..8000    +  CDS            HIV-1 gag (fragment): gag protein from human immunodeficiency virus 1; gag
   8146..8379    +  misc_feature   RRE: The Rev response element (RRE) of HIV-1 allows for Rev-dependent mRNA export from the nucleus to the cytoplasm.
   8756..8856    +  CDS            Rev (fragment): human immunodeficiency virus 1 (HIV-1) Rev protein; rev; enhances nuclear export of unspliced and incompletely spliced viral mRNAs
>Addgene plasmid #158264 | pLKO_NWS.V5.C_NGFR | addgene full sequence | sequence record 328060 | Addgene NGS Result
TCGACGGTATCGATCACGAGACTAGTATCGAGCGGCCGCCCCCTTCACCGAGGGCCTATTTCCCATGATT
CCTTCATATTTGCATATACGATACAAGGCTGTTAGAGAGATAATTGGAATTAATTTGACTGTAAACACAA
AGATATTAGTACAAAATACGTGACGTAGAAAGTAATAATTTCTTGGGTAGTTTGCAGTTTTAAAATTATG
TTTTAAAATGGACTATCATATGCTTACCGTAACTTGAAAGTATTTCGATTTCTTGGCTTTATATATCTTG
TGGAAAGGACGAAACACCGGGTCTTCGAGAAGACCTGTTTTAGAGCTAGAAATAGCAAGTTAAAATAAGG
CTAGTCCGTTATCAACTTGAAAAAGTGGCACCGAGTCGGTGCTTTTTTTAATTCTCGACCTCGAGACAAA
TGGCAGTATTCATCCACAATTTTAAAAGAAAAGGGGGGATTGGGGGGTACAGTGCAGGGGAAAGAATAGT
AGACATAATAGCAACAGACATACAAACTAAAGAATTACAAAAACAAATTACAAAAATTCAAAATTTTCGG
GTTTATTACAGGGACAGCAGAGATCCACTTTGGCCGCGGCTCGAGGCGATAAGCTTTGCAAAGATGGATA
AAGTTTTAAACAGAGAGGAATCTTTGCAGCTAATGGACCTTCTAGGTCTTGAAAGGAGTGGGAATTGGCT
CCGGTGCCCGTCAGTGGGCAGAGCGCACATCGCCCACAGTCCCCGAGAAGTTGGGGGGAGGGGTCGGCAA
TTGAACCGGTGCCTAGAGAAGGTGGCGCGGGGTAAACTGGGAAAGTGATGTCGTGTACTGGCTCCGCCTT
TTTCCCGAGGGTGGGGGAGAACCGTATATAAGTGCAGTAGTCGCCGTGAACGTTCTTTTTCGCAACGGGT
TTGCCGCCAGAACACAGGTAAGTGCCGTGTGTGGTTCCCGCGGGCCTGGCCTCTTTACGGGTTATGGCCC
TTGCGTGCCTTGAATTACTTCCACCTGGCTGCAGTACGTGATTCTTGATCCCGAGCTTCGGGTTGGAAGT
GGGTGGGAGAGTTCGAGGCCTTGCGCTTAAGGAGCCCCTTCGCCTCGTGCTTGAGTTGAGGCCTGGCCTG
GGCGCTGGGGCCGCCGCGTGCGAATCTGGTGGCACCTTCGCGCCTGTCTCGCTGCTTTCGATAAGTCTCT
AGCCATTTAAAATTTTTGATGACCTGCTGCGACGCTTTTTTTCTGGCAAGATAGTCTTGTAAATGCGGGC
CAAGATCTGCACACTGGTATTTCGGTTTTTGGGGCCGCGGGCGGCGACGGGGCCCGTGCGTCCCAGCGCA
CATGTTCGGCGAGGCGGGGCCTGCGAGCGCGGCCACCGAGAATCGGACGGGGGTAGTCTCAAGCTGGCCG
GCCTGCTCTGGTGCCTGGCCTCGCGCCGCCGTGTATCGCCCCGCCCTGGGCGGCAAGGCTGGCCCGGTCG
GCACCAGTTGCGTGAGCGGAAAGATGGCCGCTTCCCGGCCCTGCTGCAGGGAGCTCAAAATGGAGGACGC
GGCGCTCGGGAGAGCGGGCGGGTGAGTCACCCACACAAAGGAAAAGGGCCTTTCCGTCCTCAGCCGTCGC
TTCATGTGACTCCACGGAGTACCGGGCGCCGTCCAGGCACCTCGATTAGTTCTCGAGCTTTTGGAGTACG
TCGTCTTTAGGTTGGGGGGAGGGGTTTTATGCGATGGAGTTTCCCCACACTGAGTGGGTGGAGACTGAAG
TTAGGCCAGCTTGGCACTTGATGTAATTCTCCTTGGAATTTGCCCTTTTTGAGTTTGGATCTTGGTTCAT
TCTCAAGCCTCAGACAGTGGTTCAAAGTTTTTTTCTTCCATTTCAGGTGTCGTGAGGAATTCTGCAGTCG
ATCGACGGTACCGCGGGCCCGGGATCCACGGTCGCCACCATGGGGGCAGGTGCCACCGGCCGCGCCATGG
ACGGGCCGCGCCTGCTGCTGTTGCTGCTTCTGGGGGTGTCCCTTGGAGGTGCCAAGGAGGCATGCAACTG
GTCCCACCCCCAATTCGAGAAAGGAGGAGGCGGGGGAGGGGGCAAACCAATTCCAAACCCACTGCTGGGA
CTGGATTCCACAGGAGGAGGCGGGGGAGGGGAGGACCAGGTGGACCCCAGGCTGATCGACGGCAAGCCCA
CAGGCCTGTACACACACAGCGGTGAGTGCTGCAAAGCCTGCAACCTGGGCGAGGGTGTGGCCCAGCCTTG
TGGAGCCAACCAGACCGTGTGTGAGCCCTGCCTGGACAGCGTGACGTTCTCCGACGTGGTGAGCGCGACC
GAGCCGTGCAAGCCGTGCACCGAGTGCGTGGGGCTCCAGAGCATGTCGGCGCCGTGCGTGGAGGCCGACG
ACGCCGTGTGCCGCTGCGCCTACGGCTACTACCAGGATGAGACGACTGGGCGCTGCGAGGCGTGCCGCGT
GTGCGAGGCGGGCTCGGGCCTCGTGTTCTCCTGCCAGGACAAGCAGAACACCGTGTGCGAGGAGTGCCCC
GACGGCACGTATTCCGACGAGGCCAACCACGTGGACCCGTGCCTGCCCTGCACCGTGTGCGAGGACACCG
AGCGCCAGCTCCGCGAGTGCACACGCTGGGCCGACGCCGAGTGCGAGGAGATCCCTGGCCGTTGGATTAC
ACGGTCCACACCCCCAGAGGGCTCGGACAGCACAGCCCCCAGCACCCAGGAGCCTGAGGCACCTCCAGAA
CAAGACCTCATAGCCAGCACGGTGGCAGGTGTGGTGACCACAGTGATGGGCAGCTCCCAGCCCGTGGTGA
CCCGAGGCACCACCGACAACCTCATCCCTGTCTATTGCTCCATCCTGGCTGCTGTGGTTGTGGGCCTTGT
GGCCTACATAGCCTTCAAGAGGTGGAACAGGGGTATCCTCTAGAGCGGCCGCGTCGACAATCAACCTCTG
GATTACAAAATTTGTGAAAGATTGACTGGTATTCTTAACTATGTTGCTCCTTTTACGCTATGTGGATACG
CTGCTTTAATGCCTTTGTATCATGCTATTGCTTCCCGTATGGCTTTCATTTTCTCCTCCTTGTATAAATC
CTGGTTGCTGTCTCTTTATGAGGAGTTGTGGCCCGTTGTCAGGCAACGTGGCGTGGTGTGCACTGTGTTT
GCTGACGCAACCCCCACTGGTTGGGGCATTGCCACCACCTGTCAGCTCCTTTCCGGGACTTTCGCTTTCC
CCCTCCCTATTGCCACGGCGGAACTCATCGCCGCCTGCCTTGCCCGCTGCTGGACAGGGGCTCGGCTGTT
GGGCACTGACAATTCCGTGGTGTTGTCGGGGAAGCTGACGTCCTTTCCATGGCTGCTCGCCTGTGTTGCC
ACCTGGATTCTGCGCGGGACGTCCTTCTGCTACGTCCCTTCGGCCCTCAATCCAGCGGACCTTCCTTCCC
GCGGCCTGCTGCCGGCTCTGCGGCCTCTTCCGCATCTTCGCCTTCGCCCTCAGACGAGTCGGATCTCCCT
TTGGGCCGCCTCCCCGCCTGGGTACCTTTAAGACCAATGACTTACAAGGCAGCTGTAGATCTTAGCCACT
TTTTAAAAGAAAAGGGGGGACTGGAAGGGCTAATTCACTCCCAACGAAGATAAGATCTGCTTTTTGCTTG
TACTGGGTCTCTCTGGTTAGACCAGATCTGAGCCTGGGAGCTCTCTGGCTAACTAGGGAACCCACTGCTT
AAGCCTCAATAAAGCTTGCCTTGAGTGCTTCAAGTAGTGTGTGCCCGTCTGTTGTGTGACTCTGGTAACT
AGAGATCCCTCAGACCCTTTTAGTCAGTGTGGAAAATCTCTAGCAGTAGTAGTTCATGTCATCTTATTAT
TCAGTATTTATAACTTGCAAAGAAATGAATATCAGAGAGTGAGAGGAACTTGTTTATTGCAGCTTATAAT
GGTTACAAATAAAGCAATAGCATCACAAATTTCACAAATAAAGCATTTTTTTCACTGCATTCTAGTTGTG
GTTTGTCCAAACTCATCAATGTATCTTATCATGTCTGGCTCTAGCTATCCCGCCCCTAACTCCGCCCATC
CCGCCCCTAACTCCGCCCAGTTCCGCCCATTCTCCGCCCCATGGCTGACTAATTTTTTTTATTTATGCAG
AGGCCGAGGCCGCCTCGGCCTCTGAGCTATTCCAGAAGTAGTGAGGAGGCTTTTTTGGAGGCCTAGGGAC
GTACCCAATTCGCCCTATAGTGAGTCGTATTACGCGCGCTCACTGGCCGTCGTTTTACAACGTCGTGACT
GGGAAAACCCTGGCGTTACCCAACTTAATCGCCTTGCAGCACATCCCCCTTTCGCCAGCTGGCGTAATAG
CGAAGAGGCCCGCACCGATCGCCCTTCCCAACAGTTGCGCAGCCTGAATGGCGAATGGG
[124 nt withheld, positions 4400-4523]
C
[91 nt withheld, positions 4525-4615]
A
[49 nt withheld, positions 4617-4665]
CCTTTGACGTTGGAGTCCACGTTCTTT
[37 nt withheld, positions 4693-4729]
ACCCTATCTCGGTCTATTCTTTTGATTTATAAGGGATTTTGCCGATTTCGGCCTATTGGTTAAAAAATGA
GCTGATTTAACAAAAATTTAACGCGAATTTTAACAAAATATTAACGCTTACAATTTAGGTGGCACTTTTC
GGGGAAATGTGCGCGGAACCCCTATTTGTTTATTTTTCTAAATACATTCAAATATGTATCCGCTCATGAG
ACAATAACCCTGATAAATGCTTCAATAATATTGAAAAAGGAAGAGTATGAGTATTCAACATTTCCGTGTC
GCCCTTATTCCCTTTTTTGCGGCATTTTGCCTTCCTGTTTTTGCTCACCCAGAAACGCTGGTGAAAGTAA
AAGATGCTGAAGATCAGTTGGGTGCACGAGTGGGTTACATCGAACTGGATCTCAACAGCGGTAAGATCCT
TGAGAGTTTTCGCCCCGAAGAACGTTTTCCAATGATGAGCACTTTTAAAGTTCTGCTATGTGGCGCGGTA
TTATCCCGTATTGACGCCGGGCAAGAGCAACTCGGTCGCCGCATACACTATTCTCAGAATGACTTGGTTG
AGTACTCACCAGTCACAGAAAAGCATCTTACGGATGGCATGACAGTAAGAGAATTATGCAGTGCTGCCAT
AACCATGAGTGATAACACTGCGGCCAACTTACTTCTGACAACGATCGGAGGACCGAAGGAGCTAACCGCT
TTTTTGCACAACATGGGGGATCATGTAACTCGCCTTGATCGTTGGGAACCGGAGCTGAATGAAGCCATAC
CAAACGACGAGCGTGACACCACGATGCCTGTAGCAATGGCAACAACGTTGCGCAAACTATTAACTGGCGA
ACTACTTACTCTAGCTTCCCGGCAACAATTAATAGACTGGATGGAGGCGGATAAAGTTGCAGGACCACTT
CTGCGCTCGGCCCTTCCGGCTGGCTGGTTTATTGCTGATAAATCTGGAGCCGGTGAGCGTGGGTCTCGCG
GTATCATTGCAGCACTGGGGCCAGATGGTAAGCCCTCCCGTATCGTAGTTATCTACACGACGGGGAGTCA
GGCAACTATGGATGAACGAAATAGACAGATCGCTGAGATAGGTGCCTCACTGATTAAGCATTGGTAACTG
TCAGACCAAGTTTACTCATATATACTTTAGATTGATTTAAAACTTCATTTTTAATTTAAAAGGATCTAGG
TGAAGATCCTTTTTGATAATCTCATGACCAAAATCCCTTAACGTGAGTTTTCGTTCCACTGAGCGTCAGA
CCCCGTAGAAAAGATCAAAGGATCTTCTTGAGATCCTTTTTTTCTGCGCGTAATCTGCTGCTTGCAAACA
AAAAAACCACCGCTACCAGCGGTGGTTTGTTTGCCGGATCAAGAGCTACCAACTCTTTTTCCGAAGGTAA
CTGGCTTCAGCAGAGCGCAGATACCAAATACTGTTCTTCTAGTGTAGCCGTAGTTAGGCCACCACTTCAA
GAACTCTGTAGCACCGCCTACATACCTCGCTCTGCTAATCCTGTTACCAGTGGCTGCTGCCAGTGGCGAT
AAGTCGTGTCTTACCGGGTTGGACTCAAGACGATAGTTACCGGATAAGGCGCAGCGGTCGGGCTGAACGG
GGGGTTCGTGCACACAGCCCAGCTTGGAGCGAACGACCTACACCGAACTGAGATACCTACAGCGTGAGCT
ATGAGAAAGCGCCACGCTTCCCGAAGGGAGAAAGGCGGACAGGTATCCGGTAAGCGGCAGGGTCGGAACA
GGAGAGCGCACGAGGGAGCTTCCAGGGGGAAACGCCTGGTATCTTTATAGTCCTGTCGGGTTTCGCCACC
TCTGACTTGAGCGTCGATTTTTGTGATGCTCGTCAGGGGGGCGGAGCCTATGGAAAAACGCCAGCAACGC
GGCCTTTTTACGGTTCCTGGCCTTTTGCTGGCCTTTTGCTCACATGTTCTTTCCTGCGTTATCCCCTGAT
TCTGTGGATAACCGTATTACCGCCTTTGAGTGAGCTGATACCGCTCGCCGCAGCCGAACGACCGAGCGCA
GCGAGTCAGTGAGCGAGGAAGCGGAAGAGCGCCCAATACGCAAACCGCCTCTCCCCGCGCGTTGGCCGAT
TCATTAATGCAGCTGGCACGACAGGTTTCCCGACTGGAAAGCGGGCAGTGAGCGCAACGCAATTAATGTG
AGTTAGCTCACTCATTAGGCACCCCAGGCTTTACACTTTATGCTTCCGGCTCGTATGTTGTGTGGAATTG
TGAGCGGATAACAATTTCACACAGGAAACAGCTATGACCATGATTACGCCAAGCGCGCAATTAACCCTCA
CTAAAGGGAACAAAAGCTGGAGCTGCAAGCTTAATGTAGTCTTATGCAATACTCTTGTAGTCTTGCAACA
TGGTAACGATGAGTTAGCAACATGCCTTACAAGGAGAGAAAAAGCACCGTGCATGGCGATTGGTGGAAGT
AAGGTGGTACGATCGTGCCTTATTAGGAAGGCAACAGACGGGTCTGACATGGATTGGACGAACCACTGAA
TTGCCGCATTGCAGAGATATTGTATTTAAGTGCCTAGCTCGATACATAAACGGGTCTCTCTGGTTAGACC
AGATCTGAGCCTGGGAGCTCTCTGGCTAACTAGGGAACCCACTGCTTAAGCCTCAATAAAGCTTGCCTTG
AGTGCTTCAAGTAGTGTGTGCCCGTCTGTTGTGTGACTCTGGTAACTAGAGATCCCTCAGACCCTTTTAG
TCAGTGTGGAAAATCTCTAGCAGTGGCGCCCGAACAGGGACTTGAAAGCGAAAGGGAAACCAGAGGAGCT
CTCTCGACGCAGGACTCGGCTTGCTGAAGCGCGCACGGCAAGAGGCGAGGGGCGGCGACTGGTGAGTACG
CCAAAAATTTTGACTAGCGGAGGCTAGAAGGAGAGAGATGGGTGCGAGAGCGTCAGTATTAAGCGGGGGA
GAATTAGATCGCGATGGGAAAAAATTCGGTTAAGGCCAGGGGGAAAGAAAAAATATAAATTAAAACATAT
AGTATGGGCAAGCAGGGAGCTAGAACGATTCGCAGTTAATCCTGGCCTGTTAGAAACATCAGAAGGCTGT
AGACAAATACTGGGACAGCTACAACCATCCCTTCAGACAGGATCAGAAGAACTTAGATCATTATATAATA
CAGTAGCAACCCTCTATTGTGTGCATCAAAGGATAGAGATAAAAGACACCAAGGAAGCTTTAGACAAGAT
AGAGGAAGAGCAAAACAAAAGTAAGACCACCGCACAGCAAGCGGCCGCTGATCTTCAGACCTGGAGGAGG
AGATATGAGGGACAATTGGAGAAGTGAATTATATAAATATAAAGTAGTAAAAATTGAACCATTAGGAGTA
GCACCCACCAAGGCAAAGAGAAGAGTGGTGCAGAGAGAAAAAAGAGCAGTGGGAATAGGAGCTTTGTTCC
TTGGGTTCTTGGGAGCAGCAGGAAGCACTATGGGCGCAGCGTCAATGACGCTGACGGTACAGGCCAGACA
ATTATTGTCTGGTATAGTGCAGCAGCAGAACAATTTGCTGAGGGCTATTGAGGCGCAACAGCATCTGTTG
CAACTCACAGTCTGGGGCATCAAGCAGCTCCAGGCAAGAATCCTGGCTGTGGAAAGATACCTAAAGGATC
AACAGCTCCTGGGGATTTGGGGTTGCTCTGGAAAACTCATTTGCACCACTGCTGTGCCTTGGAATGCTAG
TTGGAGTAATAAATCTCTGGAACAGATTTGGAATCACACGACCTGGATGGAGTGGGACAGAGAAATTAAC
AATTACACAAGCTTAATACACTCCTTAATTGAAGAATCGCAAAACCAGCAAGAAAAGAATGAACAAGAAT
TATTGGAATTAGATAAATGGGCAAGTTTGTGGAATTGGTTTAACATAACAAATTGGCTGTGGTATATAAA
ATTATTCATAATGATAGTAGGAGGCTTGGTAGGTTTAAGAATAGTTTTTGCTGTACTTTCTATAGTGAAT
AGAGTTAGGCAGGGATATTCACCATTATCGTTTCAGACCCACCTCCCAACCCCGAGGGGACCCGACAGGC
CCGAAGGAATAGAAGAAGAAGGTGGAGAGAGAGACAGAGACAGATCCATTCGATTAGTGAACGGATC
