>Addgene plasmid #158264 | pLKO_NWS.V5.C_NGFR | depositor partial sequence | sequence record 305397 | Tagged NGFR
ATGGGGGCAGGTGCCACCGGCCGCGCCATGGACGGGCCGCGCCTGCTGCTGTTGCTGCTTCTGGGGGTGT
CCCTTGGAGGTGCCAAGGAGGCATGCAACTGGTCCCACCCCCAATTCGAGAAAGGAGGAGGCGGGGGAGG
GGGCAAACCAATTCCAAACCCACTGCTGGGACTGGATTCCACAGGAGGAGGCGGGGGAGGGGAGGACCAG
GTGGACCCCAGGCTGATCGACGGCAAGCCCACAGGCCTGTACACACACAGCGGTGAGTGCTGCAAAGCCT
GCAACCTGGGCGAGGGTGTGGCCCAGCCTTGTGGAGCCAACCAGACCGTGTGTGAGCCCTGCCTGGACAG
CGTGACGTTCTCCGACGTGGTGAGCGCGACCGAGCCGTGCAAGCCGTGCACCGAGTGCGTGGGGCTCCAG
AGCATGTCGGCGCCGTGCGTGGAGGCCGACGACGCCGTGTGCCGCTGCGCCTACGGCTACTACCAGGATG
AGACGACTGGGCGCTGCGAGGCGTGCCGCGTGTGCGAGGCGGGCTCGGGCCTCGTGTTCTCCTGCCAGGA
CAAGCAGAACACCGTGTGCGAGGAGTGCCCCGACGGCACGTATTCCGACGAGGCCAACCACGTGGACCCG
TGCCTGCCCTGCACCGTGTGCGAGGACACCGAGCGCCAGCTCCGCGAGTGCACACGCTGGGCCGACGCCG
AGTGCGAGGAGATCCCTGGCCGTTGGATTACACGGTCCACACCCCCAGAGGGCTCGGACAGCACAGCCCC
CAGCACCCAGGAGCCTGAGGCACCTCCAGAACAAGACCTCATAGCCAGCACGGTGGCAGGTGTGGTGACC
ACAGTGATGGGCAGCTCCCAGCCCGTGGTGACCCGAGGCACCACCGACAACCTCATCCCTGTCTATTGCT
CCATCCTGGCTGCTGTGGTTGTGGGCCTTGTGGCCTACATAGCCTTCAAGAGGTGGAACAGGGGTATCCT
CTAG
